>Addgene plasmid #156371 | pNK055b | addgene full sequence | sequence record 330961 | Addgene NGS Result
TCAGAGAAGAAACCAATTGTCCATATTGCATCAGACATTGCCGTCACTGCGTCTTTTACTGGCTCTTCTC
GCTAACCCAACCGGTAACCCCGCTTATTAAAAGCATTCTGTAACAAAGCGGGACCAAAGCCATGACAAAA
ACGCGTAACAAAAGTGTCTATAATCACGGCAGAAAAGTCCACATTGATTATTTGCACGGCGTCACACTTT
GCTATGCCATAGCATTTTTATCCATAAGATTAGCGGATCCTACCTGACGCTTTTTATCGCAACTCTCTAC
TGTTTCTCCATACCCGTTTTACCTGCAGGTGCAGTAGGAGGAAAAAAAAATGGTGAGCAAGGGCGAGGAG
GATAACATGGCCATCATCAAGGAGTTCATGCGCTTCAAGGTGCACATGGAGGGCTCCGTGAACGGCCACG
AGTTCGAGATCGAGGGCGAGGGCGAGGGCCGCCCCTACGAGGGCACCCAGACCGCCAAGCTGAAGGTGAC
CAAGGGCGGCCCCCTGCCCTTCGCCTGGGACATCCTGTCCCCTCAGTTCATGTACGGCTCCAAGGCCTAC
GTGAAGCACCCCGCCGACATCCCCGACTACTTGAAGCTGTCCTTCCCCGAGGGCTTCAAGTGGGAGCGCG
TGATGAACTTCGAGGACGGCGGCGTGGTGACCGTGACCCAGGACTCCTCCCTACAGGACGGCGAGTTCAT
CTACAAGGTGAAGCTGCGCGGCACCAACTTCCCCTCCGACGGCCCCGTAATGCAGAAGAAGACCATGGGC
TGGGAGGCCTCCTCCGAGCGGATGTACCCCGAGGACGGCGCCCTGAAGGGCGAGATCAAGCAGAGGCTGA
AGCTGAAGGACGGCGGCCACTACGACGCCGAGGTCAAGACCACCTACAAGGCCAAGAAGCCCGTGCAGCT
GCCCGGCGCCTACAACGTCAACATCAAGCTGGACATCACCTCCCACAACGAGGACTACACCATCGTGGAA
CAGTACGAGCGCGCCGAGGGCCGCCACTCCACCGGCGGCATGGACGAGCTGTACAAGTAAACTTAATTAA
CGGCACTCCTCAGCCAAGTCAAAAGCCTCCGGTCGGAGGCTTTTGACTACATGCCCATGGCGTTTACGCC
CCGCCCTGCCACTCATCGCAGTACTGTTGTAATTCATTAAGCATTCTGCCGACATGGAAGCCATCACAAA
CGGCATGATGAACCTGAATCGCCAGCGGCATCAGCACCTTGTCGCCTTGCGTATAATATTTGCCCATAGT
GAAAACGGGGGCGAAGAAGTTGTCCATATTGGCCACGTTTAAATCAAAACTGGTGAAACTCACCCAGGGA
TTGGCTGAGACGAAAAACATATTCTCAATAAACCCTTTAGGGAAATAGGCCAGGTTTTCACCGTAACACG
CCACATCTTGCGAATATATGTGTAGAAACTGCCGGAAATCGTCGTGGTATTCACTCCAGAGCGATGAAAA
CGTTTCAGTTTGCTCATGGAAAACGGTGTAACAAGGGTGAACACTATCCCATATCACCAGCTCACCGTCT
TTCATTGCCATACGGAACTCCGGATGAGCATTCATCAGGCGGGCAAGAATGTGAATAAAGGCCGGATAAA
ACTTGTGCTTATTTTTCTTTACGGTCTTTAAAAAGGCCGTAATATCCAGCTGAACGGTCTGGTTATAGGT
ACATTGAGTAACTGACTGAAATGCCTCAAAATGTTCTTTACGATGCCATTGGGATATATCAACGGTGGTA
TATCCAGTGATTTTTTTCTCCATTTTAGCTTCCTTAGCTCCTGAAAATCTCGATAACTCAAAAAATACGC
CCGGTAGTGATCTTATTTCATTATGGTGAAAGTTGGAACCTCTTACGTGCCAGGCCAAATAGGCCGTTCA
GATCCTTCCGTATTTAGCCAGTATGTTCTCTAGTGTGGTTCGTTGTTTTTGCGTGAGCCATGAGAACGAA
CCATTGAGATCATGCTTACTTTGCATGTCACTCAAAAATTTTGCCTCAAAACTGGTGAGCTGAATTTTTG
CAGTTAAAGCATCGTGTAGTGTTTTTCTTAGTCCGTTACGTAGGTAGGAATCTGATGTAATGGTTGTTGG
TATTTTGTCACCATTCATTTTTATCTGGTTGTTCTCAAGTTCGGTTACGAGATCCATTTGTCTATCTAGT
TCAACTTGGAAAATCAACGTATCAGTCGGGCGGCCTCGCTTATCAACCACCAATTTCATATTGCTGTAAG
TGTTTAAATCTTTACTTATTGGTTTCAAAACCCATTGGTTAAGCCTTTTAAACTCATGGTAGTTATTTTC
AAGCATTAACATGAACTTAAATTCATCAAGGCTAATCTCTATATTTGCCTTGTGAGTTTTCTTTTGTGTT
AGTTCTTTTAATAACCACTCATAAATCCTCATAGAGTATTTGTTTTCAAAAGACTTAACATGTTCCAGAT
TATATTTTATGAATTTTTTTAACTGGAAAAGATAAGGCAATATCTCTTCACTAAAAACTAATTCTAATTT
TTCGCTTGAGAACTTGGCATAGTTTGTCCACTGGAAAATCTTAAAGCCTTTAACCAAAGGATTCCTGATT
TCCACAGTTCTCGTCATCAGCTCTCTGGTTGCTTTAGCTAATACACCATAAGCATTTTCCCTACTGATGT
TCATCATCTGAGCGTATTGGTTATAAGTGAACGATACCGTCCGTTCTTTCCTTGTAGGGTTTTCAATCGT
GGGGTTGAGTAGTGCCACACAGCATAAAATTAGCTTGGTTTCATGCTCCGTTAAGTCATAGCGACTAATC
GCTAGTTCATTTGCTTTGAAAACAACTAATTCAGACATACATCTCAATTGGTCTAGGTGATTTTAATCAC
TATACCAATTGAGATGGGCTAGTCAATGATAATTACTAGTCCTTTTCCTTTGAGTTGTGGGTATCTGTAA
ATTCTGCTAGACCTTTGCTGGAAAACTTGTAAATTCTGCTAGACCCTCTGTAAATTCCGCTAGACCTTTG
TGTGTTTTTTTTGTTTATATTCAAGTGGTTATAATTTATAGAATAAAGAAAGAATAAAAAAAGATAAAAA
GAATAGATCCCAGCCCTGTGTATAACTCACTACTTTAGTCAGTTCCGCAGTATTACAAAAGGATGTCGCA
AACGCTGTTTGCTCCTCTACAAAACAGACCTTAAAACCCTAAAGGCTTAAGTAGCACCCTCGCAAGCTCG
GGCAAATCGCTGAATATTCCTTTTGTCTCCGACCATCAGGCACCTGAGTCGCTGTCTTTTTCGTGACATT
CAGTTCGCTGCGCTCACGGCTCTGGCAGTGAATGGGGGTAAATGGCACTACAGGCGCCTTTTATGGATTC
ATGCAAGGAAACTACCCATAATACAAGAAAAGCCCGTCACGGGCTTCTCAGGGCGTTTTATGGCGGGTCT
GCTATGTGGTGCTATCTGACTTTTTGCTGTTCAGCAGTTCCTGCCCTCTGATTTTCCAGTCTGACCACTT
CGGATTATCCCGTGACAGGTCATTCAGACTGGCTAATGCACCCAGTAAGGCAGCGGTATCATCAACAGGC
TTACCCGTCTTACTGTCAAGAGGACATCCGGTCAAATAAAACGAAAGGCTCAGTCGAAAGACTGGGCCTT
TCGTTTTGCTGAGGAGACTTAGGGACCCTTTATGACAACTTGACGGCTACATCATTCACTTTTTCTTCAC
AACCGGCACGGAACTCGCTCGGGCTGGCCCCGGTGCATTTTTTAAATACCCGCGAGAAATAGAGTTGATC
GTCAAAACCAACATTGCGACCGACGGTGGCGATAGGCATCCGGGTGGTGCTCAAAAGCAGCTTCGCCTGG
CTGATACGTTGGTCCTCGCGCCAGCTTAAGACGCTAATCCCTAACTGCTGGCGGAAAAGATGTGACAGAC
GCGACGGCGACAAGCAAACATGCTGTGCGACGCTGGCGATATCAAAATTGCTGTCTGCCAGGTGATCGCT
GATGTACTGACAAGCCTCGCGTACCCGATTATCCATCGGTGGATGGAGCGACTCGTTAATCGCTTCCATG
CGCCGCAGTAACAATTGCTCAAGCAGATTTATCGCCAGCAGCTCCGAATAGCGCCCTTCCCCTTGCCCGG
CGTTAATGATTTGCCCAAACAGGTCGCTGAAATGCGGCTGGTGCGCTTCATCCGGGCGAAAGAACCCCGT
ATTGGCAAATATTGACGGCCAGTTAAGCCATTCATGCCAGTAGGCGCGCGGACGAAAGTAAACCCACTGG
TGATACCATTCGCGAGCCTCCGGATGACGACCGTAGTGATGAATCTCTCCTGGCGGGAACAGCAAAATAT
CACCCGGTCGGCAAACAAATTCTCGTCCCTGATTTTTCACCACCCCCTGACCGCGAATGGTGAGATTGAG
AATATAACCTTTCATTCCCAGCGGTCGGTCGATAAAAAAATCGAGATAACCGTTGGCCTCAATCGGCGTT
AAACCCGCCACCAGATGGGCATTAAACGAGTATCCCGGCAGCAGGGGATCATTTTGCGCTTCAGCCATAC
TTTTCATACTCCCACCAT
Features (pLannotate 1.2.2; 9 found; start..end, strand, type, name):
    126..291     +  promoter       araBAD promoter: araBAD; promoter of the L-arabinose operon of E. coli; the araC regulatory gene is transcribed in the opposite direction (Guzman et al., 1995)
    330..1037    +  CDS            mCherry: mCherry is a basic (constitutively fluorescent) red fluorescent protein published in 2004, derived from Discosoma sp.. It is reported to be a very rapidly-maturing monomer with low acid sensitivity.
   1067..1098    -  terminator     tonB terminator: bidirectional E. coli tonB-P14 transcription terminator
   1114..1773    -  CDS            CmR: chloramphenicol acetyltransferase; cat; confers resistance to chloramphenicol
   1774..1871    -  promoter       cat promoter: promoter of the E. coli cat gene encoding chloramphenicol acetyltransferase
   1888..2838    -  CDS            Rep101: RepA protein needed for replication with the pSC101 origin; rep101
   2886..3108    -  rep_origin     pSC101 ori: low-copy replication origin that requires the Rep101 protein
   3603..3647    +  terminator     rrnB T1 terminator: transcription terminator T1 from the E. coli rrnB gene
   3670..4548    -  CDS            araC: L-arabinose regulatory protein; araC
