[The description below was written by a language model from this plasmid's Addgene catalogue record and pLannotate feature annotations shown in this document.]
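Description:
pNK055b is a 4,568-nt bacterial expression plasmid built on a pSC101 backbone and catalogued as a synthetic biology vector for use in E. coli. It replicates from the pSC101 origin together with the plasmid-encoded Rep101 (RepA) initiator protein that this origin requires. The pSC101 origin is ordinarily described as low copy, whereas the catalogue entry lists the plasmid as high copy. The record does not explain the difference, for instance whether a copy-up Rep101 variant is present. Selection is by chloramphenicol, through a chloramphenicol acetyltransferase gene driven by its own cat promoter.

The payload is an arabinose-inducible reporter cassette. The araBAD promoter sits directly upstream of the mCherry coding sequence, a rapidly maturing monomeric red fluorescent protein derived from Discosoma. The bidirectional tonB terminator follows the reporter and separates it from the oppositely oriented resistance gene. The araC regulator is encoded on the opposite strand, in the classic divergent arrangement with the araBAD promoter across the plasmid's numbering origin. AraC represses the promoter in the absence of L-arabinose and activates it when the sugar is present, so red fluorescence can be controlled by the inducer. An rrnB T1 terminator lies in the region between the origin and araC, where it presumably insulates the regulator from read-through transcription.

The stated purpose is simply to express mCherry. The plasmid comes from work on orthogonal translation and heterologous ribosome engineering in E. coli, where a fluorescent reporter of this kind would plausibly serve as a readout of translation. The record does not annotate the ribosome binding site, nor does it state whether that site is a standard or an orthogonal one.
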