Addgene plasmid #156371: pNK055b
Purpose: Expresses mCherry
Depositing lab: Ahmed Badran. Depositing organization: Broad Institute. Publication: Orthogonal translation enables heterologous ribosome engineering in E. coli. Kolber NS, Fattal R, Bratulic S, Carver GD, Badran AH. Nat Commun. 2021 Jan 26;12(1):599. doi: 10.1038/s41467-020-20759-z. PubMed 33500394.
Backbone
  Vector backbone: pSC101
  Vector type: Synthetic Biology
Growth in bacteria
  Bacterial resistance: Chloramphenicol, 25 μg/mL
  Growth temperature: 37°C
  Growth strain: NEB Turbos
  Copy number: High Copy
Gene/Insert
  Gene/Insert name: mCherry
  Species: Synthetic
  Cloning method: Ligation Independent Cloning
Terms and licenses: Academic/Nonprofit Terms; Industry Terms: Not Available to Industry
How to cite: pNK055b was a gift from Ahmed Badran (Addgene plasmid # 156371 ; http://n2t.net/addgene:156371 ; RRID:Addgene_156371)
